>Addgene plasmid #84668 | pQCXIP-Laforin Myc C329S | addgene partial sequence | sequence record 166266 | LNCX 5'-AGCTCGTTTAGTGAACCGTCAGATC-3'
CTCCATAGAAGACACCGGGACCGATCCAGCCTCCGCGGCCGGGAACGGTGCATTGGAACGGACCTGCAGG
AATTGATCCGCGGCCGCACCGGTAGGCCTCGTACGCTTAATTAACGGATCCACTAGTCCAGTGTGGTGGA
ATTCTGCAGATCGCAGAACAGCACGTGTTCTCCCCGGTGCCCGGGGCTCCCACACCACCGCCCAATCGCT
GCGGCCGCCTAGTGCTCGGGCCGCGCCTGCCAGCCGCGGGGACTCCGGGCCCGGGTATTCGCGCCGCCGC
CGCCCGCCATGCGCTTCCGCTTTGGGGTGGTGGTGCCACCCGCCGTGGCCGGCGCCCGGCCGGAGCTGCT
GGTGGTGGGGTCGCGGCCCGAGCTGGGGCGTTGGGAGCCGCGCGG
