>Addgene plasmid #84668 | pQCXIP-Laforin Myc C329S | addgene partial sequence | sequence record 166887 | Laforin-F 5'-ACAATGAAAACAACTTGGTGGAT-3'
CTGGATTGAGGCCACTGGACACACCAATGAAATGAAGCACACAACAGACTTCTATTTTAATATTGCAGGC
CACCAAGCCATGCATTATTCAAGAATTCTACCAAATATCTGGCTGGGTAGCTGCCCTCGTCAGGTGGAAC
ATGTAACCATCAAACTGAAGCATGAATTGGGGATTACAGCTGTAATGAATTTCCAGACTGAATGGGATAT
TGTACAGAATTCCTCAGGCTGTAACCGCTACCCAGAGCCCATGACTCCAGACACTATGATTAAACTATAT
AGGGAAGAAGGCTTGGCCTACATCTGGATGCCAACACCAGATATGAGCACCGAAGGCCGAGTACAGATGC
TGCCCCAGGCGGTGTGCCTGCTGCATGCGCTGCTGGAGAAGGGACACATCGTGTACGTGCACTGCAACGC
TGGGGTGGGCCGCTCCACCGCGGCTGTCTGCGGCTGGCTCCAGTATGTGATGGGCTGGAATCTGAGGAAG
GTGCAGTATTTCCTCATGGCCAAGAGGCCGGCTGTCTACATTGACGAAGAGGCCTTGGCCCGGGCACAAG
AAGATTTTTTCCAGAAATTTGGGAAGGTTCGTTCTTCTGTGAGTAGCCTGTACTCGAGTCTAGAGGGCCC
GCGGTTCGAACAAAAACTCATCTCAGAAGAGGATCTGAATATGCATACCGGTCATCATCACCATCACCAT
TGAGTTTAAACC
