[The description below was written by a language model from this plasmid's Addgene catalogue record.]
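Description:
pQCXIP-Laforin Myc C329S is a retroviral and mammalian expression plasmid built on the pQCXIP backbone, with a recorded total size of about 7.2 kb. It is propagated in bacteria under ampicillin selection and is listed as low copy. It is maintained in a recombination-deficient "stable" type strain, as is usual for plasmids carrying repeated LTR sequences. No feature table accompanies the record, so the origin of replication, the packaging signal and any mammalian selection cassette are not itemised. The pQCXIP backbone is generally known as a bicistronic design that links the insert to a puromycin resistance gene through an IRES, but the record does not confirm this for the construct.

The insert is human laforin, the product of the EPM2A gene, a phosphatase whose loss of function is associated with Lafora disease. It carries a C-terminal Myc epitope tag for detection or immunoprecipitation and was cloned into a BamHI site that is preserved at both ends. The name indicates a cysteine-to-serine substitution at position 329, although the record does not describe the functional consequence of this change. The promoter is recorded as the 5' LTR.

The stated purpose is direct expression in mammalian cells and/or preparation of retrovirus, which would allow stable delivery of the tagged mutant into target cells after packaging. The associated publication concerns S-nitrosylation of laforin and its inhibitory effect on phosphatase activity. This suggests the C329S variant serves as a cysteine mutant for comparison with wild-type laforin in such studies.
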