Addgene plasmid #84668: pQCXIP-Laforin Myc C329S
Purpose: mammalian expression and/or retrovirus preparation
Depositing lab: Ayano Satoh. Depositing organization: Okayama University. Publication: S-nitrosylation of laforin inhibits its phosphatase activity and is implicated in Lafora disease. Toyota R, Honjo Y, Imajo R, Satoh A. Sciencematters 10.19185/matters.201606000014.
Backbone
  Vector backbone: pQCXIP
  Total vector size (bp): 7200
  Vector type: Mammalian Expression, Retroviral
Growth in bacteria
  Bacterial resistance: Ampicillin, 100 μg/mL
  Growth temperature: 37°C
  Growth strain: NEB Stable
  Copy number: Low Copy
Gene/Insert
  Gene/Insert name: Laforin
  Species: H. sapiens (human)
  Entrez Gene: EPM2A (a.k.a. EPM2, MELF)
  Promoter: 5'LTR
  Tag / fusion protein: Myc (C terminal on insert)
  Cloning method: Restriction Enzyme; 5′ cloning site BamHI (not destroyed); 3′ cloning site BamHI (not destroyed)
  Sequencing primers: 5′ CGCCATCCACGCTGTTTTGAC
Terms and licenses: Academic/Nonprofit Terms; Industry Terms: Not Available to Industry
How to cite: pQCXIP-Laforin Myc C329S was a gift from Ayano Satoh (Addgene plasmid # 84668 ; http://n2t.net/addgene:84668 ; RRID:Addgene_84668)
